>Addgene plasmid #43710 | III-TGGT | depositor partial sequence | sequence record 58975 | III-TGGT sequence 426 bps
CGTCTCGGCTCACCCCAGAGCAGGTCGTGGCCATTGCCTCGAATGGAGGGGGCAAACAGGCGTTGGAAAC
CGTACAACGATTGCTGCCGGTGCTGTGCCAAGCGCACGGACTCACCCCAGAGCAGGTCGTGGCAATCGCG
AGCAATAACGGCGGAAAACAGGCTTTGGAAACGGTGCAGAGGCTCCTTCCAGTGCTGTGCCAAGCGCACG
GCCTCACCCCAGAGCAGGTCGTGGCAATCGCGAGCAATAACGGCGGAAAACAGGCTTTGGAAACGGTGCA
GAGGCTCCTTCCAGTGCTGTGCCAAGCGCACGGATTAACCCCAGAGCAGGTCGTGGCCATTGCCTCGAAT
GGAGGGGGCAAACAGGCGTTGGAAACCGTACAACGATTGCTGCCGGTGCTGTGCCAAGCGCACGGACTCA
GAGACG
