>Addgene plasmid #43710 | III-TGGT | addgene partial sequence | sequence record 61783 | M13-F20 5'-TGTAAAACGACGGCCAGT-3'
TTGGGCGATTGGGCCCTCTGATGCATGCTCGAGCGGCCGCCAGTGTGATGGATATCTGCAGAATTCGCCC
TTGATGCCGTCCTAGCGCGTCTCGGCTCACCCCAGAGCAGGTCGTGGCCATTGCCTCGAATGGAGGGGGC
AAACAGGCGTTGGAAACCGTACAACGATTGCTGCCGGTGCTGTGCCAAGCGCACGGACTCACCCCAGAGC
AGGTCGTGGCAATCGCGAGCAATAACGGCGGAAAACAGGCTTTGGAAACGGTGCAGAGGCTCCTTCCAGT
GCTGTGCCAAGCGCACGGCCTCACCCCAGAGCAGGTCGTGGCAATCGCGAGCAATAACGGCGGAAAACAG
GCTTTGGAAACGGTGCAGAGGCTCCTTCCAGTGCTGTGCCAAGCGCACGGATTAACCCCAGAGCAGGTCG
TGGCCATTGCCTCGAATGGAGGGGGCAAACAGGCGTTGGAAACCGTACAACGATTGCTGCCGGTGCTGTG
CCAAGCGCACGGACTCAGAGACGTGGGCACAGGAAAGATACTTAAGGGCGAATTCCAGCACACTGGCGGC
CGTTACTAGTGGATCCGAGCTCGGTACCAAGCTTGATGCATAGCTTGAGTATTCTATAGTGTCACCTAAA
TAGCTTGGCGTAATCATGGTCATAGCTGTTTCCTGTGTGAAATTGTTATCCGCTCACAATTCCACACAAC
ATACGAGCCGGAAGCATAAAGTGTAAAGCCTGGGGTGCCTAATGAGTGAGCTAACTCACATTAATTGCGT
TGCGCTCACTGCCCGCTTTCCAGTCGGGAAACCTGTCGTGCCAGCTGCATTAATGAATCGGCCAACGCGC
GGGGAGAGGCGGTTTGCGTATTGGGCGCTCTTCCGCTTCCTCGCTCACTGACTCGCTGCGCTCGGTCGTT
CGGCTGCGGCGAGCGGTATCAGCTCACTCAAAGGCGGTATACGTTC
