[The description below was written by a language model from this plasmid's Addgene catalogue record.]
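Description:
III-TGGT is a bacterial cloning plasmid built on the commercial pCRII-TOPO backbone (about 4 kb without insert), carrying a 426 bp synthetic insert introduced by TOPO cloning. It is maintained as a high-copy plasmid in E. coli and can be selected with ampicillin and kanamycin, as the backbone confers resistance to both. The insert sits between standard T7 and M13-reverse priming sites, which are the positions listed for sequence verification. No feature table accompanies the record, so the precise arrangement of the origin, resistance genes and any flanking restriction sites cannot be described beyond what is typical of this backbone.

The record does not spell out what the insert encodes, but the context is informative. The plasmid was deposited with a TALEN genome-editing system developed for making human stem cell-based disease models, and both the name and the insert size fit a pre-assembled block of TAL effector repeats. By that reading, "TGGT" would denote the four DNA bases recognised by a tetramer of repeat modules, and "III" the position that this block occupies in the ordered assembly of a full repeat array. This interpretation is an inference from the naming convention and the associated publication, not an explicit statement in the catalogue fields.

The plasmid has no eukaryotic promoter or expression elements listed and is classed purely as a cloning vector. It is therefore best understood as a library component: a storage and amplification vehicle from which the synthetic fragment is taken and combined with other position-specific modules to build custom TALEN DNA-binding domains in a separate destination vector.
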