Addgene plasmid #43710: III-TGGT
Depositing lab: Chad Cowan & Kiran Musunuru. Depositing organization: Harvard University. Publication: A TALEN Genome-Editing System for Generating Human Stem Cell-Based Disease Models. Ding Q, Lee YK, Schaefer EA, Peters DT, Veres A, Kim K, Kuperwasser N, Motola DL, Meissner TB, Hendriks WT, Trevisan M, Gupta RM, Moisan A, Banks E, Friesen M, Schinzel RT, Xia F, Tang A, Xia Y, Figueroa E, Wann A, Ahfeldt T, Daheron L, Zhang F, Rubin LL, Peng LF, Chung RT, Musunuru K, Cowan CA. Cell Stem Cell. 2012 Dec 12. pii: S1934-5909(12)00645-5. doi: 10.1016/j.stem.2012.11.011. PubMed 23246482.
Backbone
  Vector backbone: pCRII-TOPO
  Backbone manufacturer: Invitrogen
  Backbone size w/o insert (bp): 3973
  Vector type: Bacterial Cloning
Growth in bacteria
  Bacterial resistance: Ampicillin and Kanamycin, 100 & 50 μg/mL
  Growth temperature: 37°C
  Growth strain: Top10
  Copy number: High Copy
Gene/Insert
  Gene/Insert name: III-TGGT
  Species: Synthetic
  Insert size (bp): 426
  Cloning method: TOPO Cloning
  Sequencing primers: 5′ T7; 3′ M13-rev
Terms and licenses: Academic/Nonprofit Terms; Industry Terms: Not Available to Industry
How to cite: III-TGGT was a gift from Chad Cowan & Kiran Musunuru (Addgene plasmid # 43710 ; http://n2t.net/addgene:43710 ; RRID:Addgene_43710)
